>Addgene plasmid #43377 | II-GCTG | depositor partial sequence | sequence record 58642 | II-GCTG sequence 426 bps
CGTCTCGCTTAACCCCAGAGCAGGTCGTGGCAATCGCGAGCAATAACGGCGGAAAACAGGCTTTGGAAAC
GGTGCAGAGGCTCCTTCCAGTGCTGTGCCAAGCGCACGGACTCACCCCAGAGCAGGTCGTGGCGATCGCA
AGCCACGACGGAGGAAAGCAAGCCTTGGAAACAGTACAGAGGCTGTTGCCTGTGCTGTGCCAAGCGCACG
GCCTCACCCCAGAGCAGGTCGTGGCCATTGCCTCGAATGGAGGGGGCAAACAGGCGTTGGAAACCGTACA
ACGATTGCTGCCGGTGCTGTGCCAAGCGCACGGATTAACCCCAGAGCAGGTCGTGGCAATCGCGAGCAAT
AACGGCGGAAAACAGGCTTTGGAAACGGTGCAGAGGCTCCTTCCAGTGCTGTGCCAAGCGCACGGGCTCA
GAGACG
