>Addgene plasmid #43377 | II-GCTG | addgene partial sequence | sequence record 61311 | M13-F20 5'-TGTAAAACGACGGCCAGT-3'
CTATAGGGCGAATTGGGCCCTCTAGATGCATGCTCGAGCGGCCGCCAGTGTGATGGATATCTGCAGAATT
CGCCCTTAGTATCTTTCCTGTGCCCACGTCTCTGAGCCCGTGCGCTTGGCACAGCACTGGAAGGAGCCTC
TGCACCGTTTCCAAAGCCTGTTTTCCGCCGTTATTGCTCGCGATTGCCACGACCTGCTCTGGGGTTAATC
CGTGCGCTTGGCACAGCACCGGCAGCAATCGTTGTACGGTTTCCAACGCCTGTTTGCCCCCTCCATTCGA
GGCAATGGCCACGACCTGCTCTGGGGTGAGGCCGTGCGCTTGGCACAGCACAGGCAACAGCCTCTGTACT
GTTTCCAAGGCTTGCTTTCCTCCGTCGTGGCTTGCGATCGCCACGACCTGCTCTGGGGTGAGTCCGTGCG
CTTGGCACAGCACTGGAAGGAGCCTCTGCACCGTTTCCAAAGCCTGTTTTCCGCCGTTATTGCTCGCGAT
TGCCACGACCTGCTCTGGGGTTAAGCGAGACGCGCTAGGACGGCATCTATATAAGGGCGAATTCCAGCAC
ACTGGCGGCCGTTACTAGTGGATCCGAGCTCGGTACCAAGCTTGGCGTAATCATGGTCATAGCTGTTTCC
TGTGTGAAATTGTTATCCGCTCACAATTCCACACAACATACGAGCCGGAAGCATAAAGTGTAAAGCCTGG
GGTGCCTAATGAGTGAGCTAACTCACATTAATTGCGTTGCGCTCACTGCCCGCTTTCCAGTCGGGAAA
