[The description below was written by a language model from this plasmid's Addgene catalogue record.]
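Description:
II-GCTG is a bacterial cloning plasmid built on the commercial pCRII-TOPO backbone (about 4 kb without insert), into which a 426 bp synthetic fragment was introduced by TOPO cloning. It is a high-copy plasmid maintained in E. coli and is recorded as conferring resistance to both ampicillin and kanamycin, consistent with the dual markers carried by this TOPO vector family. The insert is flanked by the standard T7 and M13 reverse priming sites, which the record lists for sequence verification. No feature table is supplied, so individual elements such as the origin of replication or any promoters flanking the cloning site cannot be confirmed from the record itself.

The record describes the insert only by its name and as synthetic. It comes from work describing a TALEN genome-editing system for generating human stem cell-based disease models. In that context, the name suggests a pre-assembled block of TAL effector repeats specifying the four-base target G-C-T-G, with the "II" prefix likely indicating the block's position within the final repeat array. A size of 426 bp is roughly what four TAL repeats of about 34 amino acids each would occupy, but this reading is an inference and is not stated explicitly in the catalogue fields. The plasmid has no recorded mammalian expression elements, so it would not express a nuclease on its own. Instead it appears to serve as a library component: a storage and amplification vehicle from which the repeat module can be retrieved and combined with other modules to build a full-length TALEN in a separate destination vector.
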