Addgene plasmid #43377: II-GCTG
Depositing lab: Chad Cowan & Kiran Musunuru. Depositing organization: Harvard University. Publication: A TALEN Genome-Editing System for Generating Human Stem Cell-Based Disease Models. Ding Q, Lee YK, Schaefer EA, Peters DT, Veres A, Kim K, Kuperwasser N, Motola DL, Meissner TB, Hendriks WT, Trevisan M, Gupta RM, Moisan A, Banks E, Friesen M, Schinzel RT, Xia F, Tang A, Xia Y, Figueroa E, Wann A, Ahfeldt T, Daheron L, Zhang F, Rubin LL, Peng LF, Chung RT, Musunuru K, Cowan CA. Cell Stem Cell. 2012 Dec 12. pii: S1934-5909(12)00645-5. doi: 10.1016/j.stem.2012.11.011. PubMed 23246482.
Backbone
  Vector backbone: pCRII-TOPO
  Backbone manufacturer: Invitrogen
  Backbone size w/o insert (bp): 3973
  Vector type: Bacterial Cloning
Growth in bacteria
  Bacterial resistance: Ampicillin and Kanamycin, 100 & 50 μg/mL
  Growth temperature: 37°C
  Growth strain: Top10
  Copy number: High Copy
Gene/Insert
  Gene/Insert name: II-GCTG
  Species: Synthetic
  Insert size (bp): 426
  Cloning method: TOPO Cloning
  Sequencing primers: 5′ T7; 3′ M13-rev
Terms and licenses: Academic/Nonprofit Terms; Industry Terms: Not Available to Industry
How to cite: II-GCTG was a gift from Chad Cowan & Kiran Musunuru (Addgene plasmid # 43377 ; http://n2t.net/addgene:43377 ; RRID:Addgene_43377)
